Addgene plasmid #57861: mKO2-CEBPA237-C-4
Purpose: Localization: Nucleus, Excitation: 551, Emission: 565
Depositing lab: Michael Davidson. Depositing organization: Florida State University, Tallahassee.
Backbone
  Vector backbone: mKO2-C1
  Backbone size w/o insert (bp): 4750
  Vector type: Mammalian Expression
  Selectable markers: Neomycin (select with G418)
Growth in bacteria
  Bacterial resistance: Kanamycin, 50 μg/mL
  Growth temperature: 37°C
  Growth strain: DH5alpha
  Copy number: High Copy
Gene/Insert
  Gene/Insert name: CEBPA (alt name: NM_012524.3)
  Species: R. norvegicus (rat)
  Promoter: CMV
  Tag / fusion protein: mKO2 (N terminal on backbone)
  Cloning method: Unknown
  Sequencing primers: 5′ CMV-F; 3′ SV40pA-R
Terms and licenses: Academic/Nonprofit Terms; Industry Terms: Not Available to Industry
Depositor comments: . Excitation = 551; Emission = 565
How to cite: mKO2-CEBPA237-C-4 was a gift from Michael Davidson (Addgene plasmid # 57861 ; http://n2t.net/addgene:57861 ; RRID:Addgene_57861)
