[The description below was written by a language model from this plasmid's Addgene catalogue record.]
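Description:
mKO2-CEBPA237-C-4 is a mammalian expression plasmid built on the mKO2-C1 backbone (about 4.75 kb without the insert), a C1-style fluorescent protein fusion vector in which the gene of interest is placed downstream of the fluorescent protein coding sequence. It is maintained in E. coli as a high-copy plasmid under kanamycin selection, and it carries a neomycin resistance marker so that transfected mammalian cells can be selected with G418. No feature table accompanies the record, so the specific origins of replication and the promoters driving the resistance marker are not stated, although the listed 3′ sequencing primer implies an SV40 polyadenylation signal downstream of the fusion cassette.

The insert is derived from rat (Rattus norvegicus) CEBPA, which encodes the bZIP transcription factor CCAAT/enhancer-binding protein alpha. Expression is driven by the constitutive CMV promoter, and the protein is tagged at its N terminus with mKO2, a monomeric Kusabira Orange variant with recorded excitation and emission maxima of 551 and 565 nm. The "237" in the name may indicate a particular fragment or residue boundary of CEBPA, and "C-4" may refer to the fusion orientation and linker length, but the record explains neither element, and the cloning method is listed as unknown. The stated purpose is nuclear localization: the CEBPA portion directs the orange fluorescent fusion to the nucleus, making the construct useful as a nuclear marker for live- or fixed-cell fluorescence imaging, including multicolour experiments alongside spectrally distinct fluorescent proteins.
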