>Addgene plasmid #57861 | mKO2-CEBPA237-C-4 | depositor partial sequence | sequence record 89013 | insert sequence
TCAGATCCGCTAGCGCTACCGGTCGCCACCATGGTGAGTGTGATTAAACCAGAGATGAAGATGAGGTACT
ACATGGACGGCTCCGTCAATGGGCATGAGTTCACAATTGAAGGTGAAGGCACAGGCAGACCTTACGAGGG
ACATCAAGAGATGACACTACGCGTCACAATGGCCGAGGGCGGGCCAATGCCTTTCGCGTTTGACTTAGTG
TCACACGTGTTCTGTTACGGCCACAGAGTATTTACTAAATATCCAGAAGAGATACCAGACTATTTCAAAC
AAGCATTTCCTGAAGGCCTGTCATGGGAAAGGTCGTTGGAGTTCGAAGATGGTGGGTCCGCTTCAGTCAG
TGCGCATATAAGCCTTAGAGGAAACACCTTCTACCACAAATCCAAATTTACTGGGGTTAACTTTCCTGCC
GATGGTCCTATCATGCAAAACCAAAGTGTTGATTGGGAGCCATCAACCGAGAAAATTACTGCCAGCGACG
GAGTTCTGAAGGGTGATGTTACGATGTACCTAAAACTTGAAGGAGGCGGCAATCACAAATGCCAAATGAA
GACTACTTACAAGGCGGCAAAAGAGATTCTTGAAATGCCAGGAGACCATTACATCGGCCATCGCCTCGTC
AGGAAAACCGAAGGCAACATTACTGAGCAGGTAGAAGATGCAGTAGCTCATAGCTCCGGACCTGCAATGG
GTGCTGCGGGCCTGCCGGGCCCCGGGGGCTCGCTCAAGGGCTTGGCTGGTCCGCACCCCGACCTCCGCAC
CGGCGGCGGCGGCGGCGGCGGGGCCGGCGCGGGCAAGGCCAAGAAGTCGGTGGATAAGAACAGCAACGAG
TACCGGGTACGGCGGGAACGCAACAACATCGCGGTGCGCAAGAGCCGAGATAAAGCCAAACAGCGCAACG
TGGAGACGCAGCAGAAGGTGTTGGAGTTGACCAGTGACAATGACCGCCTGCGCAAGCGGGTGGAACAGCT
GAGCCGTGAACTGGACACGCTGCGGGGTATCTTCCGCCAGCTGCCTGAGAGCTCCTTGGTCAAGGCCATG
GGCAACTGCGCGTGAGGCGCGCGGATCCACCGGATCTAGATAACTGATCATAATCAGCCATACCACATT
